Addgene plasmid #23517: pDONR223-MAP3K5
Depositing lab: William Hahn & David Root. Depositing organization: Dana-Farber Cancer Institute. Publication: COT drives resistance to RAF inhibition through MAP kinase pathway reactivation. Johannessen CM, Boehm JS, Kim SY, Thomas SR, Wardwell L, Johnson LA, Emery CM, Stransky N, Cogdill AP, Barretina J, Caponigro G, Hieronymus H, Murray RR, Salehi-Ashtiani K, Hill DE, Vidal M, Zhao JJ, Yang X, Alkan O, Kim S, Harris JL, Wilson CJ, Myer VE, Finan PM, Root DE, Roberts TM, Golub T, Flaherty KT, Dummer R, Weber BL, Sellers WR, Schlegel R, Wargo JA, Hahn WC, Garraway LA. Nature. 2010 Dec 16;468(7326):968-72. doi: 10.1038/nature09627 PubMed 21107320.
Backbone
  Vector backbone: pDONR223
  Backbone manufacturer: Invitrogen
  Backbone size w/o insert (bp): 5005
  Vector type: Gateway Donor vector
Growth in bacteria
  Bacterial resistance: Spectinomycin, 50 μg/mL
  Growth temperature: 37°C
  Growth strain: DH5alpha
  Copy number: High Copy
Gene/Insert
  Gene/Insert name: MAP3K5 (alt name: mitogen-activated protein kinase kinase kinase 5)
  Species: H. sapiens (human)
  Insert size (bp): 4125
  Entrez Gene: MAP3K5 (a.k.a. ASK1, MAPKKK5, MEKK5)
  Cloning method: Gateway Cloning
  Sequencing primers: 5′ M13pUC-fwd; 3′ M13rev
Terms and licenses: Academic/Nonprofit Terms; Industry Terms: Not Available to Industry
Depositor comments: The ORF has no Stop codon. This design enables easy recombination into a destination vector to add an epitope tag of choice and Stop codon to the ORF. Do NOT use this plasmid directly for transfections. A set of 4 custom lentiviral vectors is available ( pLX301 (http://www.addgene.org/25895/) , pLX302 (http://www.addgene.org/25896/) , pLX303 (http://www.addgene.org/25897/) , pLX304 (http://www.addgene.org/25890/) ) to be used to express these ORFs in mammalian cells. These plasmids are not included in the kit and must be ordered separately.
How to cite: pDONR223-MAP3K5 was a gift from William Hahn & David Root (Addgene plasmid # 23517 ; http://n2t.net/addgene:23517 ; RRID:Addgene_23517)
