[The description below was written by a language model from this plasmid's Addgene catalogue record.]
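Description:
pDONR223-MAP3K5 is a Gateway entry clone built on the Invitrogen pDONR223 donor backbone (about 5 kb without insert) that carries the human MAP3K5 open reading frame, roughly 4.1 kb in length. MAP3K5, also known as ASK1, MAPKKK5 or MEKK5, encodes mitogen-activated protein kinase kinase kinase 5, an upstream kinase in MAP kinase signalling. The plasmid is maintained in E. coli as a high-copy replicon under spectinomycin selection. No feature table is provided, so the origin of replication and the exact recombination sites are not itemised. However, as a product of Gateway cloning into a donor vector, the ORF would be expected to sit between attL-type sites that allow LR recombination into destination vectors. M13 forward and reverse primer sites flank the insert for sequence verification.

The key design feature is that the ORF lacks a stop codon. This "open" configuration lets the coding sequence be transferred in frame into a destination vector that supplies a C-terminal epitope tag of choice together with the stop codon. The entry clone is not an expression vector, and the record does not list a mammalian promoter. The depositors explicitly state that it should not be used directly for transfection. Instead, it serves as a shuttle source for the ORF, and the depositors point to a companion set of lentiviral destination vectors (the pLX301 to pLX304 series) for expression in mammalian cells. The clone belongs to a kinase ORF collection associated with a study that examined how MAP kinase pathway reactivation drives resistance to RAF inhibition, making it suited to gain-of-function expression studies and screens.
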