>Addgene plasmid #23517 | pDONR223-MAP3K5 | depositor partial sequence | sequence record 10808 | Author sequence
AACGATTTATTTTGACTGATAGTGACCTGTTCGTTGCAACAAATTGATGAGCAATGCTTTTTTATAATGC
CAACTTTGTACAAAAAAGTTGGCACCATGAGCACGGAGGCGGACGAGGGCATCACTTTCTCTGTGCCACC
CTTCGCCCCCTCGGGCTTCTGCACCATCCCCGAGGGCGGCATCTGCAGGAGGGGAGGAGCGGCGGCGGTG
TGTTTTTTTCACTATTCAAACAGGCCATCGTCGCCTCCCCGGCACCGTTCACTCTCAACCAGTCGGTCCG
TTCATACTCTTCAGTAAATGTGCCATAAGAATTTAAATGAAATACATGCAATTCAGGAATCTTCTTGGGT
AGGGAATTTAGCTTCACGTGGATAATATCTTGGTCTTTTTCGTAACCCACTAGATGAATGAGTGCTGGTA
ATTCTTTCTCTGCCCCAACTAATTCTTCAGTACTCTCGAGTCCTCTAGTCACATCATTCTAAACTGCACA
TTCAGTGACATGTGAGCACTCCGGCAATCATGAGATACACTACAACTGAGCGTGCTCATGCCT
