>Addgene plasmid #23517 | pDONR223-MAP3K5 | addgene partial sequence | sequence record 29293 | 23517 with M13pUC-fwd
AATAATGATTTTATTTTGACTGATAGTGACCTGTTCGTTGCAACAAATTGATGAGCAATGCTTTTTTATA
ATGCCAACTTTGTACAAAAAAGTTGGCACCATGAGCACGGAGGCGGACGAGGGCATCACTTTCTCTGTGC
CACCCTTCGCCCCCTCGGGCTTCTGCACCATCCCCGAGGGCGGCATCTGCAGGAGGGGAGGAGCGGCGGC
GGTG
