>Addgene plasmid #23517 | pDONR223-MAP3K5 | addgene partial sequence | sequence record 29294 | 23517 with M13rev
TCAGCTGGAGGCAATAATGATTTTATTTTGACTGATAGTGACCTGTTCGTTGCAACAAATTGATAAGCAA
TGCTTTCTTATAATGCCAACTTTGTACAAGAAAGTTGGCAAAGTCTGTTTGTTTCGAAAGTCAATGATAG
CCTTCCACAGTGTGCACAGCATCCCTCCCCTTAGTCTCAAGCATTTTAAGTCATCACGTGTAACATAGTA
GAGAACATCCAATAGTGTATAATCTTCAGCCAAAAACCGGCTTATAGTGTCTTCATCAGCTCCATTCACT
CTCAGCCAGTCGGTAAGTTCAGAATCTTCAGTATTTGTGCCAGAAGAATTTAGATGAAATACAGGCAATT
CAGGAATTTCTATGGGTTGGGACTTAAGCTTCAGGTGTTTAATTTCTTGGTCTTTTTCTTCAATAGCTCG
ATGAAGGAGTGCTTGTAATTCTTTCTCTTTCCGAACCAATTCTTCCAGTAATCTATTGGTTTCTATTTTC
ATCCTTCCAAGCTGTACATTCAGTGACCGGTGAGCACTCTGGGAATCATGAGACACAGTAGAACTGAGCG
TGCTCACGCCTGAGGTAGCCACAGCATCTTCAATGACAGCCTGAGGTCTTCGGACAGTTTGATTTGAAGG
CTGTTCCTCATGGTCATCTTCTACATCCAAGTCTTCTTGATCAGCAGTATCACTCTCAGATGCAAGGCTG
AAATGTGGC
